Addgene plasmid #160379: pAG25-1199 cDNA
Purpose: N1199 narnavirus cDNA
Depositing lab: John McCusker. Depositing organization: Duke University.
Backbone
  Vector backbone: pAG25
  Backbone size w/o insert (bp): 3704
  Total vector size (bp): 6500
  Vector type: Yeast Expression
  Selectable markers: Nourseothricin
Growth in bacteria
  Bacterial resistance: Ampicillin, 100 μg/mL
  Growth temperature: 37°C
  Growth strain: DH5alpha
  Copy number: High Copy
Gene/Insert
  Gene/Insert name: N1199
  Species: S. cerevisiae (budding yeast)
  Insert size (bp): 2800
  Promoter: NA
  Cloning method: Restriction Enzyme; 5′ cloning site EcoRV (destroyed during cloning); 3′ cloning site EcoRV (destroyed during cloning)
  Sequencing primers: 5′ TAATACGACTCACTATAGGG; 3′ CGTATGTGAATGCTGGTC
Terms and licenses: Academic/Nonprofit Terms; Industry Terms: Not Available to Industry
Depositor comments: 2.8 kb dsRNA species gel purified from yJM 1199 and ligated to PC3 oligo (/5Phos/GG ATC CCG GGA ATT CGG TAA TAC GAC TCA CTA TAT TTT TAT AGT GAG TCG TAT TA). After reverse transcription and strand annealing, cDNA amplified with PC2 primer (CCG AAT TCC CGG GAT CC )to yield a 2.8 kb fragment. Fragment phosphorylated and ligated to pAG25 digested with EcoRV and phosphatase treated. Clones checked with restriction digest and sequencing. Near full length N1199 cDNA
How to cite: pAG25-1199 cDNA was a gift from John McCusker (Addgene plasmid # 160379 ; http://n2t.net/addgene:160379 ; RRID:Addgene_160379)
