[The description below was written by a language model from this plasmid's Addgene catalogue record and pLannotate feature annotations shown in this document.]
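Description:
pAG25-1199 cDNA is a cloned, near full-length cDNA copy of N1199, a narnavirus found in the Saccharomyces cerevisiae strain yJM 1199, carried in the pAG25 backbone. pAG25 is a small E. coli plasmid best known as the source of the natMX cassette. The feature table shows this cassette intact: the Ashbya gossypii TEF promoter, the Streptomyces noursei nat1 acetyltransferase coding sequence and the TEF terminator, which together confer nourseothricin resistance in yeast. Propagation in bacteria relies on a high-copy ColE1/pUC-type origin and a β-lactamase gene with its own promoter for ampicillin selection. No yeast replication origin or centromere is annotated, so although the record classes it as a yeast expression vector, nothing in the table indicates autonomous maintenance in yeast.

According to the depositor notes, the roughly 2.8 kb insert was obtained by gel-purifying a dsRNA species from the host strain, ligating an adapter oligonucleotide, reverse transcribing and annealing the strands, and amplifying with a single adapter-specific primer. The product was then blunt-ligated into the EcoRV site, which was destroyed at both ends. The viral cDNA itself is not annotated. It corresponds to the large unannotated region between the TEF terminator and the T7 promoter, and the short "5S rRNA" hit there, like the small lacI, rop and bom fragments in the backbone, is probably an automated-annotation match rather than a functional element. No promoter is recorded for the insert. Backbone T7 and SP6 promoters are annotated, with T7 lying next to the insert, but the record does not say they are used for in vitro transcription. The plasmid mainly serves as a sequence reference and template for studying this yeast narnavirus.
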