Features (pLannotate 1.2.2; 12 found; start..end, strand, type, name):
      1..344     +  promoter       TEF promoter: Ashbya gossypii TEF promoter
    351..915     +  CDS            NrsR (fragment): nourseothricin acetyltransferase; Streptomyces noursei nat1; confers resistance to nourseothricin
    923..1120    +  terminator     TEF terminator: Ashbya gossypii TEF terminator
   3851..3971    +  ncRNA          5S rRNA: Accession: RF00001 - 5S ribosomal RNA
   4035..4053    -  promoter       T7 promoter: promoter for bacteriophage T7 RNA polymerase
   4075..4128    -  CDS            lacI (fragment): lac repressor; lacI; The lac repressor binds to the lac operator to inhibit transcription in E. coli. This inhibition can be relieved by adding lactose or isopropyl-β-D-thiogalactopyranoside (IPTG).
   4311..4899    -  rep_origin     ori: high-copy-number ColE1/pMB1/pBR322/pUC origin of replication
   5070..5930    -  CDS            AmpR: β-lactamase; bla; confers resistance to ampicillin, carbenicillin, and related antibiotics
   5931..6035    -  promoter       AmpR promoter: bla
   6130..6165    +  CDS            rop (fragment): Rop protein, which maintains plasmids at low copy number; rop
   6267..6318    +  misc_feature   bom (fragment): basis of mobility region from pBR322
   6381..6399    +  promoter       SP6 promoter: promoter for bacteriophage SP6 RNA polymerase
>Addgene plasmid #160379 | pAG25-1199 cDNA | addgene full sequence | sequence record 314410 | Addgene NGS Result
GACATGGAGGCCCAGAATACCCTCCTTGACAGTCTTGACGTGCGCAGCTCAGGGGCATGATGTGACTGTC
GCCCGTACATTTAGCCCATACATCCCCATGTATAATCATTTGCATCCATACATTTTGATGGCCGCACGGC
GCGAAGCAAAAATTACGGCTCCTCGCTGCAGACCTGCGAGCAGGGAAACGCTCCCCTCACAGACGCGTTG
AATTGTCCCCACGCCGCGCCCCTGTAGAGAAATATAAAAGGTTAGGATTTGCCACTGAGGTTCTTCTTTC
ATATACTTCCTTTTAAAATCTTGCTAGGATACAGTTCTCACATCACATCCGAACATAAACAACCATGGGT
ACCACTCTTGACGACACGGCTTACCGGTACCGCACCAGTGTCCCGGGGGACGCCGAGGCCATCGAGGCAC
TGGATGGGTCCTTCACCACCGACACCGTCTTCCGCGTCACCGCCACCGGGGACGGCTTCACCCTGCGGGA
GGTGCCGGTGGACCCGCCCCTGACCAAGGTGTTCCCCGACGACGAATCGGACGACGAATCGGACGACGGG
GAGGACGGCGACCCGGACTCCCGGACGTTCGTCGCGTACGGGGACGACGGCGACCTGGCGGGCTTCGTGG
TCGTCTCGTACTCCGGCTGGAACCGCCGGCTGACCGTCGAGGACATCGAGGTCGCCCCGGAGCACCGGGG
GCACGGGGTCGGGCGCGCGTTGATGGGGCTCGCGACGGAGTTCGCCCGCGAGCGGGGCGCCGGGCACCTC
TGGCTGGAGGTCACCAACGTCAACGCACCGGCGATCCACGCGTACCGGCGGATGGGGTTCACCCTCTGCG
GCCTGGACACCGCCCTGTACGACGGCACCGCCTCGGACGGCGAGCAGGCGCTCTACATGAGCATGCCCTG
CCCCTAATCAGTACTGACAATAAAAAGATTCTTGTTTTCAAGAACTTGTCATTTGTATAGTTTTTTTATA
TTGTAGTTGTTCTATTTTAATCAAATGTTAGCGTGATTTATATTTTTTTTCGCCTCGACATCATCTGCCC
AGATGCGAAGTTAAGTGCGCAGAAAGTAATATCATGCGTCAATCGTATGTGAATGCTGGTCGCTATACTG
CTGTCGATTCGATACTAACGCCGCCATCCAGTGTCGAAAACGAGCTCGAATTCATCGATGATCCGAATTC
CCGGGATCCGCGATGCCATCTTCCGATAACACCGTGTTGACTGTACCCGGTGGGGTTACAGCCAAGATGG
ACGTCAGGAGAGGCACCGTCCCCGCTGCAATTGGCAGCGAGGCAGCGCACACTCCTGAGCCTACTTGTGC
CCGCGGTAACCGCCGCGCGCGTGTAGGTCTTAGGGGGCGTGTGCAGGAGAGCCCTAGTTCCTCCTCACAG
AGGTTGGACATGCTCCTTAGTGCGTGGGCTGCAACCGTTGCAGCAACCACGAAGGAGCGTGTCGACACTA
GGGTAAGGAGCCGTAAGAACCCCACTCCCGCTACCTCTTGGTACCGGGATGGGGAGAAGTGGATCCGCAA
GGTCTCGCGTCACTCCGGCATAGAAGCTGCATTAGCCCTATGCAAGGAGTTCGCAGGTAGCGCTCGGTCC
GCCTGGATATTCAACAAGCCATTCTTTCACCATCGTCTGATGAAGAAGGCTCCATTGCGTATCCGGCGCT
CCGCAAATGCGTGGGCACAGCTCTCCTATTTAGGGAGGGCCTTGCCCCGTGGGGGTTCTTTGGCAGTCTC
GCGTGCGCTTCGCGTGCACTACGACTGTCTCACCTCCACCTTCCATTCGCGGCCCGACGATCTTTCCTCG
CTTGAGGAGTGGACCGTCCTGTGGGCCCGTCGCTACCTGGACCGCCACCCTTCGATTGCCCAAACATGTT
CCGTCCCTACTAGTGGGTCGGCGTGTTATGAGGTCTCTCGGAAGGATGGTGGCTTTGATCTTGCGGTTAG
TGGACTCCTTCAAGAGTCGAGCGAGCTAGACCTCGAGCGTCCCGATGGGGTCTCAGACAGTGTCTGGACC
CCCCGGGTAGCCGAGTTACGTCTGCTCAACGTCTCGCTCTCGAAGGCCCGTGAGGATCGCGAGGCATCCC
GCCCCCCTAGGGGGAGGGTTGTCGCGCTCCCTGAGCGTGGATTCAAGGTCCGGGTTGTGACTGCAATGCA
GGCTCACAACCTTGTCCTTGGCCACACGGCCCGGCGTCGCCTGATGAAAGGCATGCGCCGTTGGCCGATG
CTCAGGGAGACTCTCGCGGGCAATGAGTCCACTGTTGTGCAGGAGCTGGTTGGTGGCGCCGGGGAAGTAG
TCAGTTCGGATCTTAAGTCCGCATCTGACCTTATTCCCTTCGACGTCGTCGAGGCAATCTTGCGCGGGCT
TGCACGCTCCGGGAGACTTGATCCAGTCGAACTGGAGGGTCTCCGGGTGTGTACGGGCCCGCAGCACCTA
TCCTGGCCAGATGGACGAGAAGCAGTCACAAGTCGTGGCATCCTCATGGGATTGCCAACAACTTGGGCGC
TCCTCAACCTCTACCATGGTTGGTGCTGGCAGGTTGCCATCGACCACGCGAGGGAGTATTCTCTTCCTTC
GGGCCATCCCGTGAGGGCCATCGGCCGCATTTGCGGCGACGACCTCATCGGTACCGCTCCCCGGCACCTG
GTAGACTGCTATGAACAGCGTCTTCGGGGTACCGGTGCCGTCCTTTCGGATGGCAAGCACTTCCGCTCTT
CCAATCGTGGGGTCTTCCTCGAGGTTCTTTGGGAGCTGAGGGGGAAACGTTTCACCGTCTATGATGGTGG
CGTCCCCATTGTCCGCAAGTCTCGCGGGAGATGCGGACGCCGTGTTACGCGTCCTGTTAATCAGGTCGCG
TTGCACCATTGGGAGGTCGCGCTTAAGTGCGAGACGTTCCCAATAAAGTCCCTTGTTGTGGGCGACCCCA
ACCTGGCTGTGCCAGAGTATTGGGGTGTGTCCACAACTGAGGATGCTCTATTGGGCTCCTATGATGTGCG
CACGGTGTCTGCTGTGGCGAGGACCGTCCGTCCGGATCTTCCATCGAAGTTCCGGGCCGCCGGGATCCCA
CCACATCTCCCACGGAGTCTTGGTGGCGCGGGCCTTGCCCGCTGGCCTCCAAATCCGTCTGAGACTGTGG
ACGCCTCTCGTTCACACCGGAAGGCATTGGCTACCGCGCTTTACGGCGTCGGTGACTACGTCTCCGCGAC
TGCTTTTGGGCAGTGCTGGCGGGACGGAGAACCTTCGCCATGGCGCGAGATGGCCACCCAGGACGTCCGA
TTTTGGATCGACCAGGTGTCCGTCGTAGCACCTTCCGGAACGGTCCCGGCGGTGGGCATGGTCTCACTCG
GTGACCCTGCACGGGCTTTGCAGTCCCTTATAGGGACACAGAGCCAGCAGTATGTCGCCATGTTGGGGCC
AGACCTATCGGCACGGAAGTACCCCTCCCTTAGGAGGTTGGCTGCTTCCATGCGCCGGGTCCGCGCCTCC
CTCCGTAATCGGTGGAAGAGCGCGAACCCCGTCCGGAAACCGTTGAGTGAATTGCTCCTTCGCCAGCGTT
CCTTATCCCAAGGCTTTGAGCTTTGGGTCTCGGAGTACACTGGCGGAAGCCTCGATTCCCCTCCGGGAGA
GGCATACCAAACGGCATACCTATCCTGTAGGCCTCACGACTCTACTCTCCATTCCTGGAGGCAATTTGCC
ATTGCCTCCCTATCCAGGTTGGACCAGGAAACCGACCTTGGCCGGCTACTTGGTTTCACCCTGGACACCT
CGGTCCCCTCAGCGTGGATCCCGGGAATTCGGCCGAATTCCCGGGATCCTGAACCTGTCAATTGCTGGTG
AATTGGCGGCCATATCTACCAGAAAGCACCGTTTCCCGTCCGATCAACTGTAGTTAAGCTGGTAAGAGCC
TGACCGAGTAGTGTAGTGGGTGACCATACGCGAAACTCAGGTGCTGCAATCTGGATCCCGGGAATTCGGA
TCAGATCCACTAGTGGCCTATGCGGCCGCGGATCTGCCGGTCTCCCTATAGTGAGTCGTATTAATTTCGA
TAAGCCAGGTTAACCTGCATTAATGAATCGGCCAACGCGCGGGGAGAGGCGGTTTGCGTATTGGGCGCTC
TTCCGCTTCCTCGCTCACTGACTCGCTGCGCTCGGTCGTTCGGCTGCGGCGAGCGGTATCAGCTCACTCA
AAGGCGGTAATACGGTTATCCACAGAATCAGGGGATAACGCAGGAAAGAACATGTGAGCAAAAGGCCAGC
AAAAGGCCAGGAACCGTAAAAAGGCCGCGTTGCTGGCGTTTTTCCATAGGCTCCGCCCCCCTGACGAGCA
TCACAAAAATCGACGCTCAAGTCAGAGGTGGCGAAACCCGACAGGACTATAAAGATACCAGGCGTTTCCC
CCTGGAAGCTCCCTCGTGCGCTCTCCTGTTCCGACCCTGCCGCTTACCGGATACCTGTCCGCCTTTCTCC
CTTCGGGAAGCGTGGCGCTTTCTCATAGCTCACGCTGTAGGTATCTCAGTTCGGTGTAGGTCGTTCGCTC
CAAGCTGGGCTGTGTGCACGAACCCCCCGTTCAGCCCGACCGCTGCGCCTTATCCGGTAACTATCGTCTT
GAGTCCAACCCGGTAAGACACGACTTATCGCCACTGGCAGCAGCCACTGGTAACAGGATTAGCAGAGCGA
GGTATGTAGGCGGTGCTACAGAGTTCTTGAAGTGGTGGCCTAACTACGGCTACACTAGAAGAACAGTATT
TGGTATCTGCGCTCTGCTGAAGCCAGTTACCTTCGGAAAAAGAGTTGGTAGCTCTTGATCCGGCAAACAA
ACCACCGCTGGTAGCGGTGGTTTTTTTGTTTGCAAGCAGCAGATTACGCGCAGAAAAAAAGGATCTCAAG
AAGATCCTTTGATCTTTTCTACGGGGTCTGACGCTCAGTGGAACGAAAACTCACGTTAAGGGATTTTGGT
CATGAGATTATCAAAAAGGATCTTCACCTAGATCCTTTTAAATTAAAAATGAAGTTTTAAATCAATCTAA
AGTATATATGAGTAAACTTGGTCTGACAGTTACCAATGCTTAATCAGTGAGGCACCTATCTCAGCGATCT
GTCTATTTCGTTCATCCATAGTTGCCTGACTCCCCGTCGTGTAGATAACTACGATACGGGAGGGCTTACC
ATCTGGCCCCAGTGCTGCAATGATACCGCGAGACCCACGCTCACCGGCTCCAGATTTATCAGCAATAAAC
CAGCCAGCCGGAAGGGCCGAGCGCAGAAGTGGTCCTGCAACTTTATCCGCCTCCATCCAGTCTATTAATT
GTTGCCGGGAAGCTAGAGTAAGTAGTTCGCCAGTTAATAGTTTGCGCAACGTTGTTGCCATTGCTACAGG
CATCGTGGTGTCACGCTCGTCGTTTGGTATGGCTTCATTCAGCTCCGGTTCCCAACGATCAAGGCGAGTT
ACATGATCCCCCATGTTGTGCAAAAAAGCGGTTAGCTCCTTCGGTCCTCCGATCGTTGTCAGAAGTAAGT
TGGCCGCAGTGTTATCACTCATGGTTATGGCAGCACTGCATAATTCTCTTACTGTCATGCCATCCGTAAG
ATGCTTTTCTGTGACTGGTGAGTACTCAACCAAGTCATTCTGAGAATAGTGTATGCGGCGACCGAGTTGC
TCTTGCCCGGCGTCAATACGGGATAATACCGCGCCACATAGCAGAACTTTAAAAGTGCTCATCATTGGAA
AACGTTCTTCGGGGCGAAAACTCTCAAGGATCTTACCGCTGTTGAGATCCAGTTCGATGTAACCCACTCG
TGCACCCAACTGATCTTCAGCATCTTTTACTTTCACCAGCGTTTCTGGGTGAGCAAAAACAGGAAGGCAA
AATGCCGCAAAAAAGGGAATAAGGGCGACACGGAAATGTTGAATACTCATACTCTTCCTTTTTCAATATT
ATTGAAGCATTTATCAGGGTTATTGTCTCATGAGCGGATACATATTTGAATGTATTTAGAAAAATAAACA
AATAGGGGTTCCGCGCACATTTCCCCGAAAAGTGCCACCTGACGTCTAAGAAACCATTATTATCATGACA
TTAACCTATAAAAATAGGCGTATCACGAGGCCCTTTCGTCTCGCGCGTTTCGGTGATGACGGTGAAAACC
TCTGACACATGCAGCTCCCGGAGACGGTCACAGCTTGTCTGTAAGCGGATGCCGGGAGCAGACAAGCCCG
TCAGGGCGCGTCAGCGGGTGTTGGCGGGTGTCGGGGCTGGCTTAACTATGCGGCATCAGAGCAGATTGTA
CTGAGAGTGCACCATATGGACATATTGTCGTTAGAACGCGGCTACAATTAATACATAACCTTATGTATCA
TACACATACGATTTAGGTGACACTATAGAACGCGGCCGCCAGCTGAAGCTTCGTACGCTGCAGGTCGACG
GATCCCCGGGTTAATTAAGGCGCGCCAGATCTGTTTAGCTTGCCTCGTCCCCGCCGGGTCACCCGGCCAG
C
